Addgene plasmid #146107: pRSFDuetG-HsRCK_296-472-HsPatL1_1-398 (MCSII)_D
Purpose: Bacterial Expression of HsRck_296-472-HsPatL1_1-398
Depositing lab: Elisa Izaurralde. Depositing organization: Max Planck Institute for Developmental Biology.
Backbone
  Vector backbone: Unknown
  Vector type: Bacterial Expression
Growth in bacteria
  Bacterial resistance: Kanamycin, 50 μg/mL
  Growth temperature: 37°C
  Growth strain: DH5alpha
  Copy number: Low Copy
Gene/Insert
  Gene/Insert name: HsRck_296-472-HsPatL1_1-398
  Species: H. sapiens (human)
  Entrez Gene: DDX6 (a.k.a. HLR2, IDDILF, P54, RCK, Rck/p54)
  Cloning method: Unknown
Terms and licenses: Academic/Nonprofit Terms; Industry Terms: Not Available to Industry
Depositor comments: ORF extracted from NCBI: NM_152716.2 Plasmids from this collection were made available to the research community and donated after the lab closed. Please note that the sequence provided by the depositing laboratory may be theoretical/predicted or based on Sanger sequencing results. There may be discrepancies between sequencing results obtained by Addgene and the depositor sequence. If an Addgene verified sequence is not available, please contact before placing your order to request that our lab fully sequence the plasmid.
How to cite: pRSFDuetG-HsRCK_296-472-HsPatL1_1-398 (MCSII)_D was a gift from Elisa Izaurralde (Addgene plasmid # 146107 ; http://n2t.net/addgene:146107 ; RRID:Addgene_146107)
