[The description below was written by a language model from this plasmid's Addgene catalogue record and pLannotate feature annotations shown in this document.]
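Description:
pRSFDuetG-HsRCK_296-472-HsPatL1_1-398 (MCSII)_D is a 6,214 nt bacterial co-expression plasmid. The catalogue lists the backbone as unknown, but the name and the annotated features point to a Duet-type layout. It carries the RSF 1030 origin, which is compatible with other common replicons so that further plasmids can be maintained in the same E. coli cell. Selection is by a kanamycin resistance gene (aminoglycoside phosphotransferase). A lacI gene with its own promoter supplies lac repressor. A CAP binding site and short hits to the tetracycline resistance gene, the AmpR promoter and SET1 also appear in the table; the gene-fragment hits look like backbone remnants rather than functional genes.

The payload consists of two IPTG-inducible expression units, each driven by a T7 promoter followed by a lac operator, so expression requires a host that supplies T7 RNA polymerase. The first unit, which has a T7 gene 10 ribosome binding site, encodes a fragment of human DDX6 (RCK/p54), named as residues 296–472. DDX6 is a protein involved in P-body formation, mRNA storage and decapping. The second unit, corresponding to MCSII in the name, encodes Schistosoma japonicum glutathione S-transferase upstream of a fragment of human PATL1 (residues 1–398). This arrangement is consistent with an N-terminal GST fusion for affinity purification, although the table does not confirm reading-frame continuity. An S-tag fragment lies just downstream of PATL1, and the record does not show whether it is translated. A single annotated T7 terminator follows the second cassette.

The stated purpose is bacterial expression of the two human fragments. Producing them from one plasmid suits co-expression and GST-based co-purification, for example to study their interaction, though the record does not spell this out. The sequence is depositor-supplied and may be theoretical.
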