Features (pLannotate 1.2.2; 20 found; start..end, strand, type, name):
      3..27      +  protein_bind   lac operator: The lac repressor binds to the lac operator to inhibit transcription in E. coli. This inhibition can be relieved by adding lactose or isopropyl-β-D-thiogalactopyranoside (IPTG). lac repressor encoded by lacI
     42..64      +  RBS            RBS: efficient ribosome binding site from bacteriophage T7 gene 10 (Olins and Rangwala, 1989)
    143..673     +  CDS            DDX6 (fragment): DDX6_HUMAN - Also known as HLR2, RCK. Experimental evidence at protein level: Swiss-Prot protein existence level 1. Essential for the formation of P-bodies, cytosolic membrane- less ribonucleoprotein granules involved in RNA metabolism through the coordinated storage of mRNAs encoding regulatory functions (PubMed:25995375, PubMed:27342281, PubMed:31422817). Plays a role in P- bodies to coordinate the storage of translationally inactive mRNAs in the cytoplasm and prevent their degradation (PubMed:27342281). In the process of mRNA degradation, plays a role in mRNA decapping (PubMed:16364915). Bl
    742..760     +  promoter       T7 promoter: promoter for bacteriophage T7 RNA polymerase
    761..785     +  protein_bind   lac operator: The lac repressor binds to the lac operator to inhibit transcription in E. coli. This inhibition can be relieved by adding lactose or isopropyl-β-D-thiogalactopyranoside (IPTG). lac repressor encoded by lacI
    831..1484    +  CDS            GST26_SCHJA: Experimental evidence at protein level: Swiss-Prot protein existence level 1. GST isoenzymes appear to play a central role in the parasite detoxification system. Other functions are also suspected including a role in increasing the solubility of haematin in the parasite gut. From Schistosoma japonicum (Blood fluke).
   1536..2729    +  CDS            PATL1 (fragment): PATL1_HUMAN - Experimental evidence at protein level: Swiss-Prot protein existence level 1. (Microbial infection) In case of infection, required for translation and replication of hepatitis C virus (HCV). From Homo sapiens (Human).
   2751..2792    +  CDS            S-Tag (fragment): affinity and epitope tag derived from pancreatic ribonuclease A
   2822..2839    +  CDS            SET1 (fragment): solubility-enhancement tag derived from T7 phage gene 10B
   2847..2894    +  terminator     T7 terminator: transcription terminator for bacteriophage T7 RNA polymerase
   3058..3115    +  promoter       AmpR promoter (fragment): bla
   3124..3939    -  CDS            KanR: aminoglycoside phosphotransferase; aph(3')-Ia; confers resistance to kanamycin in bacteria or G418 (Geneticin®) in eukaryotes
   3940..4031    -  promoter       AmpR promoter: bla
   4047..4796    -  rep_origin     RSF ori: Plasmids containing the RSF 1030 origin of replication can be propagated in E. coli cells that contain additional plasmids with compatible origins.
   4879..4943    -  CDS            TcR (fragment): tetracycline efflux protein; tet; confers resistance to tetracycline
   4958..4979    -  protein_bind   CAP binding site: CAP binding activates transcription in the presence of cAMP. E. coli catabolite activator protein
   4992..6074    -  CDS            lacI: lac repressor; lacI; The lac repressor binds to the lac operator to inhibit transcription in E. coli. This inhibition can be relieved by adding lactose or isopropyl-β-D-thiogalactopyranoside (IPTG).
   6075..6152    -  promoter       lacI promoter: lacI
   6160..6195    -  CDS            TcR (fragment): tetracycline efflux protein; tet; confers resistance to tetracycline
   6198..2       +  promoter       T7 promoter (across the origin): promoter for bacteriophage T7 RNA polymerase
>Addgene plasmid #146107 | pRSFDuetG-HsRCK_296-472-HsPatL1_1-398 (MCSII)_D | depositor full sequence | sequence record 288552 | Full Sequence
GGGGAATTGTGAGCGGATAACAATTCCCCTGTAGAAATAATTTTGTTTAACTTTAATAAGGAGATATACC
ATGGGCAGCAGCCATCACCATCATCACCACAGCGCGGGTCTGGAAGTTCTGTTCCAGGGGCCCCAGGATC
CGAAGGGAGTAACCCAGTACTACGCATATGTAACTGAGCGCCAAAAAGTACACTGCCTCAACACACTTTT
CTCCAGGCTTCAGATAAACCAGTCGATCATTTTCTGTAACTCCTCTCAGCGAGTTGAATTGCTAGCCAAG
AAGATTTCTCAACTGGGTTATTCTTGCTTCTATATTCATGCTAAAATGAGGCAGGAACATCGAAATCGTG
TATTTCATGATTTCCGAAATGGCTTATGCCGCAATCTTGTTTGCACTGATCTGTTTACCCGAGGTATTGA
TATACAAGCTGTGAATGTGGTAATAAACTTTGATTTCCCAAAGCTGGCAGAGACCTATCTCCATCGTATT
GGAAGATCAGGTCGCTTTGGTCATCTTGGCTTAGCCATCAACTTGATCACATATGATGATCGCTTCAACC
TGAAAAGTATTGAGGAGCAGCTGGGAACAGAAATTAAACCTATTCCGAGCAACATTGATAAGAGCCTGTA
TGTGGCAGAATACCACAGCGAGCCTGTAGAAGATGAGAAACCTTAAGCGGCCGCATAATGCTTAAGTCGA
ACAGAAAGTAATCGTATTGTACACGGCCGCATAATCGAAATTAATACGACTCACTATAGGGGAATTGTGA
GCGGATAACAATTCCCCATCTTAGTATATTAGTTAAGTATAAGAAGGAGATATACATAATATGTCCCCTA
TACTAGGTTATTGGAAAATTAAGGGCCTTGTGCAACCCACTCGACTTCTTTTGGAATATCTTGAAGAAAA
ATATGAAGAGCATTTGTATGAGCGCGATGAAGGTGATAAATGGCGAAACAAAAAGTTTGAATTGGGTTTG
GAGTTTCCCAATCTTCCTTATTATATTGATGGTGATGTTAAATTAACACAGTCTATGGCCATCATACGTT
ATATAGCTGACAAGCACAACATGTTGGGTGGTTGTCCAAAAGAGCGTGCAGAGATTTCAATGCTTGAAGG
AGCGGTTTTGGATATTAGATACGGTGTTTCGAGAATTGCATATAGTAAAGACTTTGAAACTCTCAAAGTT
GATTTTCTTAGCAAGCTACCTGAAATGCTGAAAATGTTCGAAGATCGTTTATGTCATAAAACATATTTAA
ATGGTGATCATGTAACCCATCCTGACTTCATGTTGTATGACGCTCTTGATGTTGTTTTATACATGGACCC
AATGTGCCTGGATGCGTTCCCAAAATTAGTTTGTTTTAAAAAACGTATTGAAGCTATCCCACAAATTGAT
AAGTACTTGAAATCCAGCAAGTATATAGCATGGCCTTTGCAGGGCTGGCAAGCCACGTTTGGTGGTGGCG
ACCATCCTCCAAAATCGGATCTGGAAGTTCTGTTCCAGGGGCCCCATATGGCAGATCTCAATTGGATGTT
CCGCTACGAGTCTTTGGAGGATTGTCCTCTGGATGAAGATGAAGATGCATTTCAGGGACTGGGAGAAGAA
GATGAAGAGATTGATCAATTCAATGATGATACATTTGGGTCAGGTGCAGTTGATGATGATTGGCAGGAAG
CACATGAGCGCCTGGCTGAATTGGAAGAAAAGCTACCAGTGGCAGTTAATGAACAAACAGGCAATGGAGA
GAGAGATGAAATGGACTTGTTGGGTGACCATGAGGAGAATCTGGCAGAAAGGCTCAGTAAGATGGTGATT
GAAAATGAACTAGAAGATCCAGCTATTATGAGGGCAGTGCAGACCAGGCCAGTTTTACAACCCCAACCAG
GAAGTCTGAATTCCAGTATCTGGGATGGATCTGAAGTTCTGAGGCGAATCCGAGGACCACTGCTTGCTCA
GGAAATGCCTACAGTGTCTGTATTAGAATATGCTTTGCCTCAGAGGCCCCCCCAGGGTCCAGAAGATGAT
CGGGACCTTTCTGAACGAGCATTACCAAGGCGGTCAACTTCACCTATCATTGGCAGTCCTCCTGTTAGAG
CTGTCCCCATAGGCACCCCACCTAAACAGATGGCTGTACCCAGCTTCACCCAACAGATTCTGTGTCCGAA
GCCTGTCCATGTTCGGCCCCCAATGCCACCTCGTTATCCTGCTCCCTATGGTGAGAGGATGTCTCCAAAC
CAGCTCTGCAGTGTCCCGAACTCTTCCCTCCTGGGTCACCCTTTTCCTCCTAGTGTTCCTCCTGTTCTCA
GCCCCCTCCAGAGAGCACAGCTTCTTGGAGGAGCACAGCTACAGCCTGGACGGATGTCTCCCAGCCAGTT
TGCACGGGTCCCTGGATTTGTTGGTAGTCCACTTGCTGCCATGAATCCCAAGTTGCTACAAGGGCGAGTT
GGGCAGATGCTTCCCCCAGCACCAGGCTTCCGTGCCTTCTTTAGTGCTCCACCCTCCGCTACACCACCTC
CACAGCAGCACCCTCCTGGCCCAGGACCCCACCTGCAAAACCTAAGATCTCAGGCCCCAATGTTTAGACC
GGACACAACTCACCTCCATCCACAGCACCGTCGACTCTTGCATCAGAGACAGCAACAGAATAGAAGTCAG
CATCGGAATCTCAATGGTGCGGGAGATAGAGGAAGTCACCGGAGCAGTCATCAAGATCATCTCCGAAAGT
AGGGTACCCTCGAGTCTGGTAAAGAAACCGCTGCTGCGAAATTTGAACGCCAGCACATGGACTCGTCTAC
TAGCGCAGCTTAATTAACCTAGGCTGCTGCCACCGCTGAGCAATAACTAGCATAACCCCTTGGGGCCTCT
AAACGGGTCTTGAGGGGTTTTTTGCTGAAACCTCAGGCATTTGAGAAGCACACGGTCACACTGCTTCCGG
TAGTCAATAAACCGGTAAACCAGCAATAGACATAAGCGGCTATTTAACGACCCTGCCCTGAACCGACGAC
AAGCTGACGACCGGGTCTCCGCAAGTGGCACTTTTCGGGGAAATGTGCGCGGAACCCCTATTTGTTTATT
TTTCTAAATACATTCAAATATGTATCCGCTCATGAATTAATTCTTAGAAAAACTCATCGAGCATCAAATG
AAACTGCAATTTATTCATATCAGGATTATCAATACCATATTTTTGAAAAAGCCGTTTCTGTAATGAAGGA
GAAAACTCACCGAGGCAGTTCCATAGGATGGCAAGATCCTGGTATCGGTCTGCGATTCCGACTCGTCCAA
CATCAATACAACCTATTAATTTCCCCTCGTCAAAAATAAGGTTATCAAGTGAGAAATCACCATGAGTGAC
GACTGAATCCGGTGAGAATGGCAAAAGTTTATGCATTTCTTTCCAGACTTGTTCAACAGGCCAGCCATTA
CGCTCGTCATCAAAATCACTCGCATCAACCAAACCGTTATTCATTCGTGATTGCGCCTGAGCGAGACGAA
ATACGCGGTCGCTGTTAAAAGGACAATTACAAACAGGAATCGAATGCAACCGGCGCAGGAACACTGCCAG
CGCATCAACAATATTTTCACCTGAATCAGGATATTCTTCTAATACCTGGAATGCTGTTTTCCCGGGGATC
GCAGTGGTGAGTAACCATGCATCATCAGGAGTACGGATAAAATGCTTGATGGTCGGAAGAGGCATAAATT
CCGTCAGCCAGTTTAGTCTGACCATCTCATCTGTAACATCATTGGCAACGCTACCTTTGCCATGTTTCAG
AAACAACTCTGGCGCATCGGGCTTCCCATACAATCGATAGATTGTCGCACCTGATTGCCCGACATTATCG
CGAGCCCATTTATACCCATATAAATCAGCATCCATGTTGGAATTTAATCGCGGCCTAGAGCAAGACGTTT
CCCGTTGAATATGGCTCATACTCTTCCTTTTTCAATATTATTGAAGCATTTATCAGGGTTATTGTCTCAT
GAGCGGATACATATTTGAATGTATTTAGAAAAATAAACAAATAGGCATGCAGCGCTCTTCCGCTTCCTCG
CTCACTGACTCGCTACGCTCGGTCGTTCGACTGCGGCGAGCGGTGTCAGCTCACTCAAAAGCGGTAATAC
GGTTATCCACAGAATCAGGGGATAAAGCCGGAAAGAACATGTGAGCAAAAAGCAAAGCACCGGAAGAAGC
CAACGCCGCAGGCGTTTTTCCATAGGCTCCGCCCCCCTGACGAGCATCACAAAAATCGACGCTCAAGCCA
GAGGTGGCGAAACCCGACAGGACTATAAAGATACCAGGCGTTTCCCCCTGGAAGCTCCCTCGTGCGCTCT
CCTGTTCCGACCCTGCCGCTTACCGGATACCTGTCCGCCTTTCTCCCTTCGGGAAGCGTGGCGCTTTCTC
ATAGCTCACGCTGTTGGTATCTCAGTTCGGTGTAGGTCGTTCGCTCCAAGCTGGGCTGTGTGCACGAACC
CCCCGTTCAGCCCGACCGCTGCGCCTTATCCGGTAACTATCGTCTTGAGTCCAACCCGGTAAGACACGAC
TTATCGCCACTGGCAGCAGCCATTGGTAACTGATTTAGAGGACTTTGTCTTGAAGTTATGCACCTGTTAA
GGCTAAACTGAAAGAACAGATTTTGGTGAGTGCGGTCCTCCAACCCACTTACCTTGGTTCAAAGAGTTGG
TAGCTCAGCGAACCTTGAGAAAACCACCGTTGGTAGCGGTGGTTTTTCTTTATTTATGAGATGATGAATC
AATCGGTCTATCAAGTCAACGAACAGCTATTCCGTTACTCTAGATTTCAGTGCAATTTATCTCTTCAAAT
GTAGCACCTGAAGTCAGCCCCATACGATATAAGTTGTAATTCTCATGTTAGTCATGCCCCGCGCCCACCG
GAAGGAGCTGACTGGGTTGAAGGCTCTCAAGGGCATCGGTCGAGATCCCGGTGCCTAATGAGTGAGCTAA
CTTACATTAATTGCGTTGCGCTCACTGCCCGCTTTCCAGTCGGGAAACCTGTCGTGCCAGCTGCATTAAT
GAATCGGCCAACGCGCGGGGAGAGGCGGTTTGCGTATTGGGCGCCAGGGTGGTTTTTCTTTTCACCAGTG
AGACGGGCAACAGCTGATTGCCCTTCACCGCCTGGCCCTGAGAGAGTTGCAGCAAGCGGTCCACGCTGGT
TTGCCCCAGCAGGCGAAAATCCTGTTTGATGGTGGTTAACGGCGGGATATAACATGAGCTGTCTTCGGTA
TCGTCGTATCCCACTACCGAGATGTCCGCACCAACGCGCAGCCCGGACTCGGTAATGGCGCGCATTGCGC
CCAGCGCCATCTGATCGTTGGCAACCAGCATCGCAGTGGGAACGATGCCCTCATTCAGCATTTGCATGGT
TTGTTGAAAACCGGACATGGCACTCCAGTCGCCTTCCCGTTCCGCTATCGGCTGAATTTGATTGCGAGTG
AGATATTTATGCCAGCCAGCCAGACGCAGACGCGCCGAGACAGAACTTAATGGGCCCGCTAACAGCGCGA
TTTGCTGGTGACCCAATGCGACCAGATGCTCCACGCCCAGTCGCGTACCGTCTTCATGGGAGAAAATAAT
ACTGTTGATGGGTGTCTGGTCAGAGACATCAAGAAATAACGCCGGAACATTAGTGCAGGCAGCTTCCACA
GCAATGGCATCCTGGTCATCCAGCGGATAGTTAATGATCAGCCCACTGACGCGTTGCGCGAGAAGATTGT
GCACCGCCGCTTTACAGGCTTCGACGCCGCTTCGTTCTACCATCGACACCACCACGCTGGCACCCAGTTG
ATCGGCGCGAGATTTAATCGCCGCGACAATTTGCGACGGCGCGTGCAGGGCCAGACTGGAGGTGGCAACG
CCAATCAGCAACGACTGTTTGCCCGCCAGTTGTTGTGCCACGCGGTTGGGAATGTAATTCAGCTCCGCCA
TCGCCGCTTCCACTTTTTCCCGCGTTTTCGCAGAAACGTGGCTGGCCTGGTTCACCACGCGGGAAACGGT
CTGATAAGAGACACCGGCATACTCTGCGACATCGTATAACGTTACTGGTTTCACATTCACCACCCTGAAT
TGACTCTCTTCCGGGCGCTATCATGCCATACCGCGAAAGGTTTTGCGCCATTCGATGGTGTCCGGGATCT
CGACGCTCTCCCTTATGCGACTCCTGCATTAGGAAATTAATACGACTCACTATA
